>Addgene plasmid #119257 | pJMP1189 | addgene full sequence | sequence record 232554 | Addgene NGS Result
AGCTTATCGGCCAGCCTCGCAGAGCAGGATTCCCGTTGAGCACCGCCAGGTGCGAATAAGGGACAGTGAA
GAAGGAACACCCGCTCGCGGGTGGGCCTACTTCACCTATCCTGCCCGGCTGACGCCGTTGGATACACCAA
GGAAAGTCTACACGAACCCTTTGGCAAAATCCTGTATATCGTGCGAAAAAGGATGGATATACCGAAAAAA
TCGCTATAATGACCCCGAAGCAGGGTTATGCAGCGGAAAGTATACCTTAAGGAATCCCCTGATAACGCAG
GAAAGAACATGTGAGCAAAAGGCCAGCAAAAGGCCAGGAACCGTAAAAAGGCCGCACTCCCTGCCTCTGT
CATCACGATACTGTGATGCCATGGCTAATTCCCATGTCAGCCGTTAAGTGTTCCTGTGTCACTCAAAATT
GCTTTGAGAGGCTCTAAGGGCTTCTCAGTGCGTTACATCCCTGGCTTGTTGTCCACAACCGTTAAACCTT
AAAAGCTTTAAAAGCCTTATATATTCTTTTTTTTCTTATAAAACTTAAAACCTTAGAGGCTATTTAAGTT
GCTGATTTATATTAATTTTATTGTTCAAACATGAGAGCTTAGTACGTGAAACATGAGAGCTTAGTACGTT
AGCCATGAGAGCTTAGTACGTTAGCCATGAGGGTTTAGTTCGTTAAACATGAGAGCTTAGTACGTTAAAC
ATGAGAGCTTAGTACGTGAAACATGAGAGCTTAGTACGTACTATCAACAGGTTGAACTGCTGATCTTCAG
ATCCTCTACGCCGGACGCATCGTGGCCGGATCTTGCGGCCGCAAAAATTAAAAATGAAGTTTTAAATCAA
TCTAAAGTATATATGAGTAAACTTGGTCTGACAGTTACCAATGCTTAATCAGTGAGGCACCAATAACTGC
CTTTGATCTTTTCTACGGGGTCTGACGCTCAGTGGAACGAAAACTCACGTTAAGGGATTTTGGTCATGAG
ATTATCAAAAAGGATCTTCACCTAGATCCTTTTAAATTAAAAATGAAGTTTTAAATCAATCTAAAGTATA
TATGAGTAAACTTGGTCTGACAGTTACCAATGCTTAATCAGTGAGGCACCTATCTCAGCGATCTGTCTAT
TTCGTTCATCCATAGTTGCCTGACTCCCCGTCGTGTAGATAACTACGATACGGGAGGGCTTACCATCTGG
CCCCAGTGCTGCAATGATACCGCGGGACCCACGCTCACCGGCTCCAGATTTATCAGCAATAAACCAGCCA
GCCGGAAGGGCCGAGCGCAGAAGTGGTCCTGCAACTTTATCCGCCTCCATCCAGTCTATTAATTGTTGCC
GGGAAGCTAGAGTAAGTAGTTCGCCAGTTAATAGTTTGCGCAACGTTGTTGCCATTGCTACAGGCATCGT
GGTGTCACGCTCGTCGTTTGGTATGGCTTCATTCAGCTCCGGTTCCCAACGATCAAGGCGAGTTACATGA
TCCCCCATGTTGTGCAAAAAAGCGGTTAGCTCCTTCGGTCCTCCGATCGTTGTCAGAAGTAAGTTGGCCG
CAGTGTTATCACTCATGGTTATGGCAGCACTGCATAATTCTCTTACTGTCATGCCATCCGTAAGATGCTT
TTCTGTGACTGGTGAGTACTCAACCAAGTCATTCTGAGAATAGTGTATGCGGCGACCGAGTTGCTCTTGC
CCGGCGTCAATACGGGATAATACCGCGCCACATAGCAGAACTTTAAAAGTGCTCATCATTGGAAAACGTT
CTTCGGGGCGAAAACTCTCAAGGATCTTACCGCTGTTGAGATCCAGTTCGATGTAACCCACTCGTGCACC
CAACTGATCTTCAGCATCTTTTACTTTCACCAGCGTTTCTGGGTGAGCAAAAACAGGAAGGCAAAATGCC
GCAAAAAAGGGAATAAGGGCGACACGGAAATGTTGAATACTCATACTCTTCCTTTTTCAATATTATTGAA
GCATTTATCAGGGTTATTGTCTCATGAGCGGATACATATTTGAATGTATTTAGAAAAATAAACAAATAGG
GGTTCCGCGCACATTTCCCCGAAAAGTGCCACCTGACGTCTAAGAAACCATTATTATCATGACATTAACC
TATAAAAATAGGCGTATCACGAGGCCCTTTCGTCTCGCGCGTTTCGGTGACGACGGTGAAAACCTCTGAC
ACATGCAGCTCCCGGAGACGGTCACAGCTTGTCTGTAAGCGGATGCCGGGAGCAGACAAGCCCGTCAGGG
CGCGTCAGCGGGTGTTGGCGGGTGTCGGGGCTGGCTTAACTATGCGGCATCAGAGCAGATTGTACTGAGA
GTGCACCATATGCGGTGTGAAATACCGCACAGATGCGTAAGGAGAAAATACCGCATCAGGCGCCATTCGC
CATTCAGGCTGCGCAACTGTTGGGAAGGGCGATCGGTGCGGGCCTCTTCGCTATTACGCCAGCTAGAGGA
CCAGCCGCGTAACCTGGCAAAATCGGTTACGGTTGAGTAATAAATGGATGCCCTGCGTAAGCAGGTGTGG
GCGGACAATAAAGTCTTAAACTGAACAAAATAGATCTAAACTATGACAATAAAGTCTTAAACTAGACAGA
ATAGTTGTAAACTGAAATCAGTCCAGTTATGCTGTGAAAAAGCATACTGGACTTTTGTTATGGCTAAAGC
AAACTCTTCATTTTCTGAAGTGCAAATTGCCCGTCGTATTAAAGAGGGGCGTGGGGTTCGAGGTCGACGG
TATCGATAAGCTAGCTTAATTAGCTGAGCTTGGACTCCTGTTGATAGATCCAGTAATGACCTCAGAACTC
CATCTGGATTTGTTCAGAACGCTCGGTTGCCGCCGGGCGTTTTTTATTGGTGAGAATCCAAGCTAGACTG
CGATGAGTGGCAGGGCGGGGCGTAATTTTTTTAAGGCAGTTATTGGTGCCCTTAAACGCCTGGGGTAATG
ACTCTCTAGCTTGAGGCATCAAATAAAACGAAAGGCTCAGTCGAAAGACTGGGCCTTTCGTTTTATCTGT
TGTTTGTCGGTGAACGCTCTCCTGAGTAGGACAAATCCGCCGCTAGGAGCTTGCGGCCCGGACGATGAGC
TCGAATTGGGGATCTTGAAGTACCTATTCCGAAGTTCCTATTCTCTAGAAAGTATAGGAACTTCAGAGCG
CTTTTGAAGCTGATGCTCGAGTCATTTCGAACCCCAGAGTCCCGCTCAGAAGAACTCGTCAAGAAGGCGA
TAGAAGGCGATGCGCTGCGAATCGGGAGCGGCGATACCGTAAAGCACGAGGAAGCGGTCAGCCCATTCGC
CGCCAAGCTCTTCAGCAATATCACGGGTAGCCAACGCTATGTCCTGATAGCGGTCCGCCACACCCAGCCG
GCCACAGTCGATGAATCCAGAAAAGCGGCCATTTTCCACCATGATATTCGGCAAGCAGGCATCGCCATGG
GTCACGACGAGATCCTCGCCGTCGGGCATGCGCGCCTTGAGCCTGGCGAACAGTTCGGCTGGCGCGAGCC
CCTGATGCTCTTCGTCCAGATCATCCTGATCGACAAGACCGGCTTCCATCCGAGTACGTGCTCGCTCGAT
GCGATGTTTCGCTTGGTGGTCGAATGGGCAGGTAGCCGGATCAAGCGTATGCAGCCGCCGCATTGCATCA
GCCATGATGGATACTTTCTCGGCAGGAGCAAGGTGAGATGACAGGAGATCCTGCCCCGGCACTTCGCCCA
ATAGCAGCCAGTCCCTTCCCGCTTCAGTGACAACGTCGAGCACAGCTGCGCAAGGAACGCCCGTCGTGGC
CAGCCACGATAGCCGCGCTGCCTCGTCCTGCAGTTCATTCAGGGCACCGGACAGGTCGGTCTTGACAAAA
AGAACCGGGCGCCCCTGCGCTGACAGCCGGAACACGGCGGCATCAGAGCAGCCGATTGTCTGTTGTGCCC
AGTCATAGCCGAATAGCCTCTCCACCCAAGCGGCCGGAGAACCTGCGTGCAATCCATCTTGTTCAATCAT
GCGAAACGATCCTCATCCTGTCTCTTGATCAGATCTTGATCCCCTGCGCCATCAGATCCTTGGCGGCAAG
AAAGCCATCCAGTTTTGAGCGCATACGCTACTTGCATTACAGTTTACGAACCGAACAGGCTTATGTCAAC
TGGGTTCGTGCCTTCATCCGTTTCCACGGTCTCGAGAGTTCAACAGACAGCCTTCGTTCTTATGGCCGTT
CAGGAGGAAGTTCCTATTCCGAAGTTCCTATTCTCTAGAAAGTATAGGAACTTCTTGAGAAGAGAAAAGA
AAACCGCCGATCCTGTCCACCGCATTACTGCAAGGTAGTGGACAAGACCGGCGGTCTTAAGTTTTTTGGC
TGAAACGAATGACGAAAAGGCTGTCTGAGCAAATCCAGGAGGTCGTTTTTATTAAGCACCGGTGGAGTGA
CGACCTTCAGCACGTTCGTACTGTTCAACGATGGTGTAGTCTTCGTTGTGGGAGGTGATGTCCAGTTTGA
TGTCGGTTTTGTAAGCACCCGGCAGCTGAACCGGTTTTTTAGCCATGTAGGTGGTTTTAACTTCAGCGTC
GTAGTGACCACCGTCTTTCAGTTTCAGACGCATTTTGATTTCACCTTTCAGAGCACCGTCTTCCGGGTAC
ATACGTTCGGTGGAAGCTTCCCAACCCATGGTTTTTTTCTGCATAACCGGACCGTCGGACGGGAAGTTGG
TACCACGCAGTTTAACTTTGTAGATGAACTCACCGTCTTGCAGGGAGGAGTCCTGGGTAACGGTAACAAC
ACCACCGTCTTCGAAGTTCATAACACGTTCCCATTTGAAACCTTCCGGGAAGGACAGTTTCAGGTAGTCC
GGGATGTCAGCCGGGTGTTTAACGTAAGCTTTGGAACCGTACTGGAACTGCGGGGACAGGATGTCCCAAG
CGAACGGCAGCGGACCACCTTTGGTAACTTTCAGTTTAGCGGTCTGGGTACCTTCGTACGGACGACCTTC
ACCTTCACCTTCGATTTCGAACTCGTGACCGTTAACGGAACCTTCCATACGAACTTTGAAACGCATGAAC
TCTTTGATAACGTCTTCGCTACTCGCCATGGTACCTTTCTCCTCTTTAATTAATTCAGATCTATTATACC
TAGGACTGAGCTAGCTGTCAAATTCACCACCCTGAATTGACTCTCAAACCGTATTAGCCCGGTATTTTGG
AAATAGCGGAAGCACTGACTTTTGTTATCAATAAAAAAGGCCCCCCGTTAGGGAGGCCTTATTGTTCGTC
TACTCGGAAGAGCGAGAGACAACAGAACGGTCAGCCACATGAATTCTTTCAGCTCAGTCGATAGGTAGTA
GGCAAGAGTAGTCGCACCTTTGGTCGAAAAAAAAAGCCCGCACTGTCAGGTGCGGGCTTTTTTCTGTGTT
TCCCCAAAAGTAAAAACCCGCCGAAGCGGGTTTTTACGTAAAACAGGTGAAACTGACCAGACGAGAAGGC
TTTGGAGGTGATAATGGGGCTCAAGGACCCTGGGGTGCCTAATGAGTGAGCTAACTTACATTAATTGCGT
TGCGCTCACTGCCCGCTTTCCAGTCGGGAAACCTGTCGTGCCAGCTGCATTAATGAATCGGCCAACGCGC
GGGGAGAGGCGGTTTGCGTATTGGGCGCCAGGGTGGTTTTTCTTTTCACCAGTGAGACGGGCAACAGCTG
ATTGCCCTTCACCGCCTGGCCCTGAGAGAGTTGCAGCAAGCGGTCCACGCTGGTTTGCCCCAGCAGGCGA
AAATCCTGTTTGATGGTGGTTAACGGCGGGATATAACATGAGCTGTCTTCGGTATCGTCGTATCCCACTA
CCGAGATATCCGCACCAACGCGCAGCCCGGACTCGGTAATGGCGCGCATTGCGCCCAGCGCCATCTGATC
GTTGGCAACCAGCATCGCAGTGGGAACGATGCCCTCATTCAGCATTTGCATGGTTTGTTGAAAACCGGAC
ATGGCACTCCAGTCGCCTTCCCGTTCCGCTATCGGCTGAATTTGATTGCGAGTGAGATATTTATGCCAGC
CAGCCAGACGCAGACGCGCCGAGACAGAACTTAATGGGCCCGCTAACAGCGCGATTTGCTGGTGACCCAA
TGCGACCAGATGCTCCACGCCCAGTCGCGTACCGTCTTCATGGGAGAAAATAATACTGTTGATGGGTGTC
TGGTCAGAGACATCAAGAAATAACGCCGGAACATTAGTGCAGGCAGCTTCCACAGCAATGGCATCCTGGT
CATCCAGCGGATAGTTAATGATCAGCCCACTGACGCGTTGCGCGAGAAGATTGTGCACCGCCGCTTTACA
GGCTTCGACGCCGCTTCGTTCTACCATCGACACCACCACGCTGGCACCCAGTTGATCGGCGCGAGATTTA
ATCGCCGCGACAATTTGCGACGGCGCGTGCAGGGCCAGACTGGAGGTGGCAACGCCAATCAGCAACGACT
GTTTGCCCGCCAGTTGTTGTGCCACGCGGTTGGGAATGTAATTCAGCTCCGCCATCGCCGCTTCCACTTT
TTCCCGCGTTTTCGCAGAAACGTGGCTGGCCTGGTTCACCACGCGGGAAACGGTCTGATAAGAGACACCG
GCATACTCTGCGACATCGTATAACGTTACTGGTTTCACATTCACCACCCTGAATTGACTCTCTTCCGGGC
GCTATCATGCCATACCGCGAAAGGTTTTGCACCATTCGATGGTGTCAACGTAAATGCATGCCGCTTGGGA
GGCAGATAGGTAGGCATGGCCCCCATTTTCAATACAAGCAACGCATGAGAAAGCCCCCGGAAGATCACCT
TCCGGGGGCTTTTTTATTGCGCTCCGGCAATTAAAAAAGCGGCTAACCACGCCGCTTTTTTTACGTCTGC
AGGCGAATTGATCTGGTTTGACAGCTTATCACCAAGCCAGTTACCTCGGTTCAAAGAGTTGGTAGCTCAG
AGAACCTTCGAAAAACCGCCCTGCAAGGCGGTTTTTTCGTTTTCAGAGCAAGAGATTACGCGCAGACCAA
AACGATCTCAAGAAGATCATCTTATTAATCAGATAAAATATTATAAATGTGAGCGGATAACATTGACATT
GTGAGCGGATAACAAGATACTGAGCACATCAGCAGGTTTCACACAGGAAAACTAGTATGGACAAGAAGTA
CAGCATCGGCCTGGCCATCGGCACCAACTCTGTGGGCTGGGCCGTGATCACCGACGAGTACAAGGTGCCC
AGCAAGAAATTCAAGGTGCTGGGCAACACCGACCGGCACAGCATCAAGAAGAACCTGATCGGCGCCCTGC
TGTTCGACAGCGGAGAAACAGCCGAGGCCACCCGGCTGAAGAGAACCGCCAGAAGAAGATACACCAGACG
GAAGAACCGGATCTGCTATCTGCAAGAGATCTTCAGCAACGAGATGGCCAAGGTGGACGACAGCTTCTTC
CACAGACTGGAAGAGTCCTTCCTGGTGGAAGAGGATAAGAAGCACGAGCGGCACCCCATCTTCGGCAACA
TCGTGGACGAGGTGGCCTACCACGAGAAGTACCCCACCATCTACCACCTGAGAAAGAAACTGGTGGACAG
CACCGACAAGGCCGACCTGCGGCTGATCTATCTGGCCCTGGCCCACATGATCAAGTTCCGGGGCCACTTC
CTGATCGAGGGCGACCTGAACCCCGACAACAGCGACGTGGACAAGCTGTTCATCCAGCTGGTGCAGACCT
ACAACCAGCTGTTCGAGGAAAACCCCATCAACGCCAGCGGCGTGGACGCCAAGGCCATCCTGTCTGCCAG
ACTGAGCAAGAGCAGACGGCTGGAAAATCTGATCGCCCAGCTGCCCGGCGAGAAGAAGAATGGCCTGTTC
GGCAACCTGATTGCCCTGAGCCTGGGCCTGACCCCCAACTTCAAGAGCAACTTCGACCTGGCCGAGGATG
CCAAACTGCAGCTGAGCAAGGACACCTACGACGACGACCTGGACAACCTGCTGGCCCAGATCGGCGACCA
GTACGCCGACCTGTTTCTGGCCGCCAAGAACCTGTCCGACGCCATCCTGCTGAGCGACATCCTGAGAGTG
AACACCGAGATCACCAAGGCCCCCCTGAGCGCCTCTATGATCAAGAGATACGACGAGCACCACCAGGACC
TGACCCTGCTGAAAGCTCTCGTGCGGCAGCAGCTGCCTGAGAAGTACAAAGAGATTTTCTTCGACCAGAG
CAAGAACGGCTACGCCGGCTACATCGATGGCGGAGCCAGCCAGGAAGAGTTCTACAAGTTCATCAAGCCC
ATCCTGGAAAAGATGGACGGCACCGAGGAACTGCTCGTGAAGCTGAACAGAGAGGACCTGCTGCGGAAGC
AGCGGACCTTCGACAACGGCAGCATCCCCCACCAGATCCACCTGGGAGAGCTGCACGCCATTCTGCGGCG
GCAGGAAGATTTTTACCCATTCCTGAAGGACAACCGGGAAAAGATCGAGAAGATCCTGACCTTCCGCATC
CCCTACTACGTGGGCCCTCTGGCCAGGGGAAACAGCAGATTCGCCTGGATGACCAGAAAGAGCGAGGAAA
CCATCACCCCCTGGAACTTCGAGGAAGTGGTGGACAAGGGCGCCAGCGCCCAGAGCTTCATCGAGCGGAT
GACCAACTTCGATAAGAACCTGCCCAACGAGAAGGTGCTGCCCAAGCACAGCCTGCTGTACGAGTACTTC
ACCGTGTACAACGAGCTGACCAAAGTGAAATACGTGACCGAGGGAATGAGAAAGCCCGCCTTCCTGAGCG
GCGAGCAGAAAAAAGCCATCGTGGACCTGCTGTTCAAGACCAACCGGAAAGTGACCGTGAAGCAGCTGAA
AGAGGACTACTTCAAGAAAATCGAGTGCTTCGACTCCGTGGAAATCTCCGGCGTGGAAGATCGGTTCAAC
GCCTCCCTGGGCACATACCACGATCTGCTGAAAATTATCAAGGACAAGGACTTCCTGGACAATGAGGAAA
ACGAGGACATTCTGGAAGATATCGTGCTGACCCTGACACTGTTTGAGGACAGAGAGATGATCGAGGAACG
GCTGAAAACCTATGCCCACCTGTTCGACGACAAAGTGATGAAGCAGCTGAAGCGGCGGAGATACACCGGC
TGGGGCAGGCTGAGCCGGAAGCTGATCAACGGCATCCGGGACAAGCAGTCCGGCAAGACAATCCTGGATT
TCCTGAAGTCCGACGGCTTCGCCAACAGAAACTTCATGCAGCTGATCCACGACGACAGCCTGACCTTTAA
AGAGGACATCCAGAAAGCCCAGGTGTCCGGCCAGGGCGATAGCCTGCACGAGCACATTGCCAATCTGGCC
GGCAGCCCCGCCATTAAGAAGGGCATCCTGCAGACAGTGAAGGTGGTGGACGAGCTCGTGAAAGTGATGG
GCCGGCACAAGCCCGAGAACATCGTGATCGAAATGGCCAGAGAGAACCAGACCACCCAGAAGGGACAGAA
GAACAGCCGCGAGAGAATGAAGCGGATCGAAGAGGGCATCAAAGAGCTGGGCAGCCAGATCCTGAAAGAA
CACCCCGTGGAAAACACCCAGCTGCAGAACGAGAAGCTGTACCTGTACTACCTGCAGAATGGGCGGGATA
TGTACGTGGACCAGGAACTGGACATCAACCGGCTGTCCGACTACGATGTGGACGCTATCGTGCCTCAGAG
CTTTCTGAAGGACGACTCCATCGATAACAAAGTGCTGACTCGGAGCGACAAGAACCGGGGCAAGAGCGAC
AACGTGCCCTCCGAAGAGGTCGTGAAGAAGATGAAGAACTACTGGCGCCAGCTGCTGAATGCCAAGCTGA
TTACCCAGAGGAAGTTCGACAATCTGACCAAGGCCGAGAGAGGCGGCCTGAGCGAACTGGATAAGGCCGG
CTTCATCAAGAGACAGCTGGTGGAAACCCGGCAGATCACAAAGCACGTGGCACAGATCCTGGACTCCCGG
ATGAACACTAAGTACGACGAGAACGACAAACTGATCCGGGAAGTGAAAGTGATCACCCTGAAGTCCAAGC
TGGTGTCCGATTTCCGGAAGGATTTCCAGTTTTACAAAGTGCGCGAGATCAACAACTACCACCACGCCCA
CGACGCCTACCTGAACGCCGTCGTGGGAACCGCCCTGATCAAAAAGTACCCTAAGCTGGAAAGCGAGTTC
GTGTACGGCGACTACAAGGTGTACGACGTGCGGAAGATGATCGCCAAGAGCGAGCAGGAAATCGGCAAGG
CTACCGCCAAGTACTTCTTCTACAGCAACATCATGAACTTTTTCAAGACCGAGATTACCCTGGCCAACGG
CGAGATCCGGAAGCGGCCTCTGATCGAGACAAACGGCGAAACAGGCGAGATCGTGTGGGATAAGGGCCGG
GACTTTGCCACCGTGCGGAAAGTGCTGTCTATGCCCCAAGTGAATATCGTGAAAAAGACCGAGGTGCAGA
CAGGCGGCTTCAGCAAAGAGTCTATCCTGCCCAAGAGGAACAGCGACAAGCTGATCGCCAGAAAGAAGGA
CTGGGACCCTAAGAAGTACGGCGGCTTCGACAGCCCCACCGTGGCCTATTCTGTGCTGGTGGTGGCCAAA
GTGGAAAAGGGCAAGTCCAAGAAACTGAAGAGTGTGAAAGAGCTGCTGGGGATCACCATCATGGAAAGAA
GCAGCTTCGAGAAGAATCCCATCGACTTTCTGGAAGCCAAGGGCTACAAAGAAGTGAAAAAGGACCTGAT
CATCAAGCTGCCTAAGTACTCCCTGTTCGAGCTGGAAAACGGCCGGAAGAGAATGCTGGCCTCTGCCGGC
GAACTGCAGAAGGGAAACGAACTGGCCCTGCCCTCCAAATATGTGAACTTCCTGTACCTGGCCAGCCACT
ATGAGAAGCTGAAGGGCTCCCCCGAGGATAATGAGCAGAAACAGCTGTTTGTGGAACAGCACAAACACTA
CCTGGACGAGATCATCGAGCAGATCAGCGAGTTCTCCAAGAGAGTGATCCTGGCCGACGCTAATCTGGAC
AAGGTGCTGAGCGCCTACAACAAGCACAGAGACAAGCCTATCAGAGAGCAGGCCGAGAATATCATCCACC
TGTTTACCCTGACCAATCTGGGAGCCCCTGCCGCCTTCAAGTACTTTGACACCACCATCGACCGGAAGAG
GTACACCAGCACCAAAGAGGTGCTGGACGCCACCCTGATCCACCAGAGCATCACCGGCCTGTACGAGACA
CGGATCGACCTGTCTCAGCTGGGAGGCGACGCGGCCGCGGAGCAGAAACTCATCTCTGAAGAAGATCTGG
AACAAAAGTTGATTTCAGAAGAAGATCTGGAACAGAAGCTCATCTCTGAGGAAGATCTGTAATAAGGCGC
GCCTCCTTAATGGGACTTGCAGCCTCGGTACCAAATTCCAGAAAAGACACCCGAAAGGGTGTTTTTTCGT
TTTGGTCCCACAGAATGAGCATCATGGCTCTAGTCGACATCGGAGAAGAGTACGGCTCTTTTAACCGCCT
CAAGAACCAGATAAGTGAAATCTAGTTCCAAACTATTTTGTCATTTTTAATTTTCGTATTAGCTTACGAC
GCTACACCCAGTTCCCATCTATTTTGTCACTCTTCCCTAAATAATCCTTAAAAACTCCATTTCCACCCCT
CCCAGTTCCCAACTATTTTGTCCGCCCACAGCGGGGCATTTTTCTTCCTGTTATGTTTGGGCGCTGCATT
AATGAATCGGCCAACGCGCGGGGAGAGGCGGTTTGCGTATTGGGCGCTCTTCCGCTTCCTCGCTCACTGA
CCCGCTGCGCTCGGTCGTTCGGCTGCGGCGAGCGGTATCAG
Features (pLannotate 1.2.2; 33 found; start..end, strand, type, name):
      8..116     -  oriT           oriT: incP origin of transfer
    335..374     -  CDS            λ integrase (fragment): integrase from phage λ; int
    385..773     -  rep_origin     R6K γ ori: γ replication origin from E. coli plasmid R6K; requires the R6K initiator protein pi for replication
    876..901     -  CDS            bla(M) (fragment): β-lactamase lacking the signal sequence; bla(M); allows cytosolic expression of β-lactamase
   1074..1934    -  CDS            AmpR: β-lactamase; bla; confers resistance to ampicillin, carbenicillin, and related antibiotics
   1935..2039    -  promoter       AmpR promoter: bla
   2134..2169    +  CDS            rop (fragment): Rop protein, which maintains plasmids at low copy number; rop
   2271..2370    +  misc_feature   bom (fragment): basis of mobility region from pBR322
   2376..2444    -  CDS            lacZα (fragment): LacZα fragment of β-galactosidase; lacZ fragment
   2516..2714    -  mobile_element Tn7R (fragment): mini-Tn7 element (right end of the Tn7 transposon) Tn7
   2718..2742    -  misc_feature   MCS (fragment): pBluescript multiple cloning site
   2763..2857    +  terminator     lambda t0 terminator: transcription terminator from phage lambda
   2867..2896    +  CDS            CmR (fragment): chloramphenicol acetyltransferase confers resistance to chloramphenicol
   2960..3046    +  terminator     rrnB T1 terminator: Escherichia coli rrnB; transcription terminator T1 from the E. coli rrnB gene
   3111..3144    +  protein_bind   FRT (minimal): supports FLP-mediated excision but not integration (Turan and Bode, 2011) FLP recombinase from the Saccharomyces cerevisiae 2μ plasmid
   3199..3990    -  CDS            neo: KKA2_KLEPN - Also known as kan, nptII. Experimental evidence at protein level: Swiss-Prot protein existence level 1. Resistance to kanamycin, neomycin, paromomycin, ribostamycin, butirosin and gentamicin B. From Klebsiella pneumoniae.
   4022..4084    -  CDS            tnpA (fragment): TN5P_ECOLX - Also known as tnp. Experimental evidence at protein level: Swiss-Prot protein existence level 1. Mediates transposition of transposon Tn5 by a 'cut and paste' mechanism. First, the monomeric transposase binds the 19 bp inverted DNA repeats flanking the transposon. Then, dimerization of the DNA- bound transposase creates a synaptic DNA complex. After nicking of the first DNA strand, excision of the transposon proceeds through a series of intermediates. The transposase then mediates the insertion of the transposon at a new site by strand transfer. The activity of the wild- type tran
   4101..4129    -  promoter       Pc promoter: intI1 (promoter lies within the coding sequence); class 1 integron promoter
   4207..4254    +  protein_bind   FRT: FLP-mediated recombination occurs in the 8-bp core sequence TCTAGAAA (Turan and Bode, 2011). FLP recombinase from the Saccharomyces cerevisiae 2μ plasmid
   4392..5069    -  CDS            mRFP1: monomeric derivative of DsRed (Campbell et al., 2002)
   5102..5131    -  promoter       J23119(SpeI) promoter (fragment): bacterial promoter (Registry of Standard Biological Parts BBa J23119) modified to end with an SpeI site
   5132..5155    -  promoter       lacIq promoter (fragment): lacI (mutant); In the lacIq allele, a single base change in the promoter boosts expression of the lacI gene about 10-fold.
   5346..5432    -  ncRNA          Thr leader (fragment): Accession: RF00506 - Threonine operon leader
   5502..5523    -  protein_bind   CAP binding site: CAP binding activates transcription in the presence of cAMP. E. coli catabolite activator protein
   5536..6618    -  CDS            lacI: lac repressor; lacI; The lac repressor binds to the lac operator to inhibit transcription in E. coli. This inhibition can be relieved by adding lactose or isopropyl-β-D-thiogalactopyranoside (IPTG).
   6619..6696    -  promoter       lacIq promoter: lacI (mutant); In the lacIq allele, a single base change in the promoter boosts expression of the lacI gene about 10-fold.
   6892..7011    -  rep_origin     p15A ori (fragment): Plasmids containing the medium-copy-number p15A origin of replication can be propagated in E. coli cells that contain a second plasmid with the ColE1 origin.
   7068..7085    +  protein_bind   lac operator (fragment): The lac repressor binds to the lac operator to inhibit transcription in E. coli. This inhibition can be relieved by adding lactose or isopropyl-β-D-thiogalactopyranoside (IPTG). lac repressor encoded by lacI
   7085..7106    +  promoter       PLtetO-1 promoter (fragment): modified phage lambda PL promoter with tet operator sites (Lutz and Bujard, 1997)
   7127..11230   +  CDS            Cas9: Cas9 (Csn1) endonuclease from the Streptococcus pyogenes Type II CRISPR/Cas system generates RNA-guided double strand breaks in DNA
  11240..11329   +  CDS            3xMyc: 3 tandem Myc epitope tags
  11485..11650   -  mobile_element Tn7L: mini-Tn7 element (left end of the Tn7 transposon) Tn7
  11683..11737   -  CDS            lacI (fragment): lac repressor; lacI; The lac repressor binds to the lac operator to inhibit transcription in E. coli. This inhibition can be relieved by adding lactose or isopropyl-β-D-thiogalactopyranoside (IPTG).
