[The description below was written by a language model from this plasmid's Addgene catalogue record and pLannotate feature annotations shown in this document.]
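Description:
pJMP1189 is an 11.8 kb bacterial Mobile-CRISPRi plasmid built on an R6K γ backbone. The R6K γ origin replicates only in hosts that supply the pi initiator protein, so the plasmid is maintained in a permissive E. coli strain and behaves as a suicide vector elsewhere. An incP oriT allows conjugative transfer into recipient bacteria. The backbone carries AmpR with its native promoter for ampicillin selection during propagation, and the kanamycin marker lies inside the transposable cargo.

The cargo is bounded by Tn7R and Tn7L ends, forming a mini-Tn7 element. When Tn7 transposase functions are provided from another source (none are annotated here), such an element can integrate into the recipient chromosome. Within it are a neo (nptII) kanamycin-resistance gene flanked by FRT sites, which permits later FLP-mediated marker removal, and an mRFP1 reporter annotated downstream of a J23119-type constitutive promoter fragment. It also carries lacI under the lacIq promoter and a Streptococcus pyogenes Cas9 coding sequence fused to a C-terminal 3xMyc tag. The catalogue records this as dcas9 carrying D10A and H840A, the nuclease-dead form that blocks transcription rather than cutting DNA. Upstream of dcas9 are a lac operator fragment and a PLtetO-1-like promoter fragment, which together with lacI suggests IPTG-inducible expression. Lambda t0 and rrnB T1 terminators insulate the cassette.

No sgRNA scaffold or spacer is annotated in the feature table, so the record does not state whether or where a guide is encoded. The stated purpose is an rfp "test" strain, consistent with a construct that installs both dCas9 and an RFP target to gauge CRISPRi knockdown efficiency in a given bacterium. Several short annotated fragments (rop, bom, lacZα, CmR, p15A, λ integrase) appear to be cloning remnants rather than functional parts.
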