Addgene plasmid #119257: pJMP1189
Purpose: rfp "test" strain
Depositing lab: Carol Gross & Jason Peters & Oren Rosenberg. Depositing organization: University of California, San Francisco (UCSF). Publication: Enabling genetic analysis of diverse bacteria with Mobile-CRISPRi. Peters JM, Koo BM, Patino R, Heussler GE, Hearne CC, Qu J, Inclan YF, Hawkins JS, Lu CHS, Silvis MR, Harden MM, Osadnik H, Peters JE, Engel JN, Dutton RJ, Grossman AD, Gross CA, Rosenberg OS. Nat Microbiol. 2019 Jan 7. pii: 10.1038/s41564-018-0327-z. doi: 10.1038/s41564-018-0327-z. PubMed 30617347.
Backbone
  Vector backbone: R6Kgamma
  Vector type: Bacterial Expression
  Selectable markers: Kanamycin
Growth in bacteria
  Bacterial resistance: Ampicillin, 100 μg/mL
  Growth temperature: 37°C
  Growth strain: BW25141
  Copy number: High Copy
Gene/Insert
  Gene/Insert name: dcas9
  Mutation: D10A and H840A
  Cloning method: Gibson Cloning
Terms and licenses: Academic/Nonprofit Terms; Industry Terms: Not Available to Industry
How to cite: pJMP1189 was a gift from Carol Gross & Jason Peters & Oren Rosenberg (Addgene plasmid # 119257 ; http://n2t.net/addgene:119257 ; RRID:Addgene_119257)
