LOCUS       Exported 11801 bp ds-DNA circular SYN 19-OCT-2018
DEFINITION  synthetic circular DNA
ACCESSION   .
VERSION     .
KEYWORDS    pTn7C92
SOURCE      synthetic DNA construct
  ORGANISM  recombinant plasmid
REFERENCE   1 (bases 1 to 11801)
  AUTHORS   John Hawkins
  TITLE     Direct Submission
  JOURNAL   Exported Friday, Oct 19, 2018 from SnapGene 3.1.4
            http://www.snapgene.com
FEATURES             Location/Qualifiers
     source          1..11801
                     /organism="recombinant plasmid"
                     /mol_type="other DNA"
     oriT            8..116
                     /note="incP origin of transfer"
     rep_origin      385..773
                     /note="R6K gamma ori"
                     /note="gamma replication origin from E. coli plasmid R6K;
                     requires the R6K initiator protein pi for replication"
     CDS             complement(1074..1934)
                     /codon_start=1
                     /transl_table=11
                     /gene="bla"
                     /product="Bla"
                     /note="bla"
                     /db_xref="GI:403391486"
                     /protein_id="AFR43358.1"
                     /translation="MSIQHFRVALIPFFAAFCLPVFAHPETLVKVKDAEDQLGARVGYI
                     ELDLNSGKILESFRPEERFPMMSTFKVLLCGAVLSRIDAGQEQLGRRIHYSQNDLVEYS
                     PVTEKHLTDGMTVRELCSAAITMSDNTAANLLLTTIGGPKELTAFLHNMGDHVTRLDRW
                     EPELNEAIPNDERDTTMPVAMATTLRKLLTGELLTLASRQQLIDWMEADKVAGPLLRSA
                     LPAGWFIADKSGAGERGSRGIIAALGPDGKPSRIVVIYTTGSQATMDERNRQIAEIGAS
                     LIKHW"
     promoter        complement(1935..2039)
                     /gene="bla"
                     /note="AmpR promoter"
     mobile_element  2517..2714
                     /mobile_element_type="transposon:Tn7R"
                     /note="Tn7R"
     primer_bind     2719..2735
                     /note="KS primer"
                     /note="common sequencing primer, one of multiple similar
                     variants"
     terminator      2763..2857
                     /note="lambda t0 terminator"
                     /note="transcription terminator from phage lambda"
     terminator      2960..3046
                     /gene="Escherichia coli rrnB"
                     /note="rrnB T1 terminator"
                     /note="transcription terminator T1 from the E. coli rrnB
                     gene"
     protein_bind    3097..3144
                     /bound_moiety="FLP recombinase from the Saccharomyces
                     cerevisiae 2u plasmid"
                     /note="FRT"
                     /note="FLP-mediated recombination occurs in the 8-bp core
                     sequence TCTAGAAA (Turan and Bode, 2011)."
     CDS             complement(3196..3990)
                     /codon_start=1
                     /gene="aph(3')-II (or nptII)"
                     /product="aminoglycoside phosphotransferase from Tn5"
                     /note="NeoR/KanR"
                     /note="confers resistance to neomycin, kanamycin, and G418
                     (Geneticin(R))"
                     /translation="MIEQDGLHAGSPAAWVERLFGYDWAQQTIGCSDAAVFRLSAQGRP
                     VLFVKTDLSGALNELQDEAARLSWLATTGVPCAAVLDVVTEAGRDWLLLGEVPGQDLLS
                     SHLAPAEKVSIMADAMRRLHTLDPATCPFDHQAKHRIERARTRMEAGLVDQDDLDEEHQ
                     GLAPAELFARLKARMPDGEDLVVTHGDACLPNIMVENGRFSGFIDCGRLGVADRYQDIA
                     LATRDIAEELGGEWADRFLVLYGIAAPDSQRIAFYRLLDEFF"
     promoter        complement(4101..4129)
                     /gene="intI1 (promoter lies within the coding sequence)"
                     /note="Pc promoter"
                     /note="class 1 integron promoter"
     protein_bind    4207..4254
                     /bound_moiety="FLP recombinase from the Saccharomyces
                     cerevisiae 2u plasmid"
                     /note="FRT"
                     /note="FLP-mediated recombination occurs in the 8-bp core
                     sequence TCTAGAAA (Turan and Bode, 2011)."
     terminator      complement(4255..4344)
                     /note="spy terminator"
     CDS             complement(4392..5069)
                     /codon_start=1
                     /product="monomeric derivative of DsRed (Campbell et al.,
                     2002)"
                     /note="mRFP1"
                     /translation="MASSEDVIKEFMRFKVRMEGSVNGHEFEIEGEGEGRPYEGTQTAK
                     LKVTKGGPLPFAWDILSPQFQYGSKAYVKHPADIPDYLKLSFPEGFKWERVMNFEDGGV
                     VTVTQDSSLQDGEFIYKVKLRGTNFPSDGPVMQKKTMGWEASTERMYPEDGALKGEIKM
                     RLKLKDGGHYDAEVKTTYMAKKPVQLPGAYKTDIKLDITSHNEDYTIVEQYERAEGRHS
                     TGA"
     misc_feature    4926..4945
                     /note="RR1"
     RBS             5076..5087
                     /note="RBS"
     RBS             5076..5087
                     /note="strong bacterial ribosome binding site (Elowitz and
                     Leibler, 2000)"
     promoter        complement(5097..5131)
                     /note="J23119 (BglII) promoter"
     terminator      complement(5200..5250)
                     /note="L3S1P13 terminator"
     terminator      complement(5337..5393)
                     /note="thrLABC terminator"
     terminator      complement(5394..5447)
                     /note="garPLRK-rnpB terminator"
     protein_bind    5502..5523
                     /bound_moiety="E. coli catabolite activator protein"
                     /note="CAP binding site"
                     /note="CAP binding activates transcription in the presence
                     of cAMP."
     CDS             complement(5536..6618)
                     /codon_start=1
                     /gene="lacI"
                     /product="lac repressor"
                     /note="lacI"
                     /note="The lac repressor binds to the lac operator to
                     inhibit transcription in E. coli. This inhibition can be
                     relieved by adding lactose or
                     isopropyl-beta-D-thiogalactopyranoside (IPTG)."
                     /translation="MKPVTLYDVAEYAGVSYQTVSRVVNQASHVSAKTREKVEAAMAEL
                     NYIPNRVAQQLAGKQSLLIGVATSSLALHAPSQIVAAIKSRADQLGASVVVSMVERSGV
                     EACKAAVHNLLAQRVSGLIINYPLDDQDAIAVEAACTNVPALFLDVSDQTPINSIIFSH
                     EDGTRLGVEHLVALGHQQIALLAGPLSSVSARLRLAGWHKYLTRNQIQPIAEREGDWSA
                     MSGFQQTMQMLNEGIVPTAMLVANDQMALGAMRAITESGLRVGADISVVGYDDTEDSSC
                     YIPPLTTIKQDFRLLGQTSVDRLLQLSQGQAVKGNQLLPVSLVKRKTTLAPNTQTASPR
                     ALADSLMQLARQVSRLESGQ"
     promoter        complement(6619..6696)
                     /gene="lacI (mutant)"
                     /note="lacIq promoter"
                     /note="In the lacIq allele, a single base change in the
                     promoter boosts expression of the lacI gene about 10-fold."
     terminator      6760..6812
                     /note="hisLGDCBHAFI terminator"
     terminator      6813..6861
                     /note="pdhR-aceEF-lpd terminator"
     promoter        7043..7091
                     /label=PLlacO1
                     /note="PLlacO-1 promoter"
     protein_bind    7048..7062
                     /bound_moiety="lac repressor encoded by lacI"
                     /note="lac operator"
                     /note="The lac repressor binds to the lac operator to
                     inhibit transcription in E. coli. This inhibition can be
                     relieved by adding lactose or
                     isopropyl-beta-D-thiogalactopyranoside (IPTG)."
     protein_bind    7069..7085
                     /bound_moiety="lac repressor encoded by lacI"
                     /note="lac operator"
                     /note="The lac repressor binds to the lac operator to
                     inhibit transcription in E. coli. This inhibition can be
                     relieved by adding lactose or
                     isopropyl-beta-D-thiogalactopyranoside (IPTG)."
     CDS             7127..11230
                     /codon_start=1
                     /product="catalytically dead mutant of the Cas9
                     endonuclease from the Streptococcus pyogenes Type II
                     CRISPR/Cas system"
                     /note="Hsa Spy dCas9"
                     /note="RNA-guided DNA-binding protein that lacks
                     endonuclease activity due to the D10 mutation in the
                     RuvC-like domain and the H840A mutation in the HNH domain"
                     /translation="MDKKYSIGLAIGTNSVGWAVITDEYKVPSKKFKVLGNTDRHSIKK
                     NLIGALLFDSGETAEATRLKRTARRRYTRRKNRICYLQEIFSNEMAKVDDSFFHRLEES
                     FLVEEDKKHERHPIFGNIVDEVAYHEKYPTIYHLRKKLVDSTDKADLRLIYLALAHMIK
                     FRGHFLIEGDLNPDNSDVDKLFIQLVQTYNQLFEENPINASGVDAKAILSARLSKSRRL
                     ENLIAQLPGEKKNGLFGNLIALSLGLTPNFKSNFDLAEDAKLQLSKDTYDDDLDNLLAQ
                     IGDQYADLFLAAKNLSDAILLSDILRVNTEITKAPLSASMIKRYDEHHQDLTLLKALVR
                     QQLPEKYKEIFFDQSKNGYAGYIDGGASQEEFYKFIKPILEKMDGTEELLVKLNREDLL
                     RKQRTFDNGSIPHQIHLGELHAILRRQEDFYPFLKDNREKIEKILTFRIPYYVGPLARG
                     NSRFAWMTRKSEETITPWNFEEVVDKGASAQSFIERMTNFDKNLPNEKVLPKHSLLYEY
                     FTVYNELTKVKYVTEGMRKPAFLSGEQKKAIVDLLFKTNRKVTVKQLKEDYFKKIECFD
                     SVEISGVEDRFNASLGTYHDLLKIIKDKDFLDNEENEDILEDIVLTLTLFEDREMIEER
                     LKTYAHLFDDKVMKQLKRRRYTGWGRLSRKLINGIRDKQSGKTILDFLKSDGFANRNFM
                     QLIHDDSLTFKEDIQKAQVSGQGDSLHEHIANLAGSPAIKKGILQTVKVVDELVKVMGR
                     HKPENIVIEMARENQTTQKGQKNSRERMKRIEEGIKELGSQILKEHPVENTQLQNEKLY
                     LYYLQNGRDMYVDQELDINRLSDYDVDAIVPQSFLKDDSIDNKVLTRSDKNRGKSDNVP
                     SEEVVKKMKNYWRQLLNAKLITQRKFDNLTKAERGGLSELDKAGFIKRQLVETRQITKH
                     VAQILDSRMNTKYDENDKLIREVKVITLKSKLVSDFRKDFQFYKVREINNYHHAHDAYL
                     NAVVGTALIKKYPKLESEFVYGDYKVYDVRKMIAKSEQEIGKATAKYFFYSNIMNFFKT
                     EITLANGEIRKRPLIETNGETGEIVWDKGRDFATVRKVLSMPQVNIVKKTEVQTGGFSK
                     ESILPKRNSDKLIARKKDWDPKKYGGFDSPTVAYSVLVVAKVEKGKSKKLKSVKELLGI
                     TIMERSSFEKNPIDFLEAKGYKEVKKDLIIKLPKYSLFELENGRKRMLASAGELQKGNE
                     LALPSKYVNFLYLASHYEKLKGSPEDNEQKQLFVEQHKHYLDEIIEQISEFSKRVILAD
                     ANLDKVLSAYNKHRDKPIREQAENIIHLFTLTNLGAPAAFKYFDTTIDRKRYTSTKEVL
                     DATLIHQSITGLYETRIDLSQLGGD"
     CDS             11233..11332
                     /codon_start=1
                     /note="3xMyc"
                     /translation="AAEQKLISEEDLEQKLISEEDLEQKLISEEDL"
     terminator      11364..11418
                     /note="L3S2P24 terminator"
     mobile_element  11485..11650
                     /mobile_element_type="transposon:Tn7"
                     /note="Tn7L"
                     /note="mini-Tn7 element (left end of the Tn7 transposon)"
ORIGIN
        1 agcttatcgg ccagcctcgc agagcaggat tcccgttgag caccgccagg tgcgaataag
       61 ggacagtgaa gaaggaacac ccgctcgcgg gtgggcctac ttcacctatc ctgcccggct
      121 gacgccgttg gatacaccaa ggaaagtcta cacgaaccct ttggcaaaat cctgtatatc
      181 gtgcgaaaaa ggatggatat accgaaaaaa tcgctataat gaccccgaag cagggttatg
      241 cagcggaaag tataccttaa ggaatcccct gataacgcag gaaagaacat gtgagcaaaa
      301 ggccagcaaa aggccaggaa ccgtaaaaag gccgcactcc ctgcctctgt catcacgata
      361 ctgtgatgcc atggctaatt cccatgtcag ccgttaagtg ttcctgtgtc actcaaaatt
      421 gctttgagag gctctaaggg cttctcagtg cgttacatcc ctggcttgtt gtccacaacc
      481 gttaaacctt aaaagcttta aaagccttat atattctttt ttttcttata aaacttaaaa
      541 ccttagaggc tatttaagtt gctgatttat attaatttta ttgttcaaac atgagagctt
      601 agtacgtgaa acatgagagc ttagtacgtt agccatgaga gcttagtacg ttagccatga
      661 gggtttagtt cgttaaacat gagagcttag tacgttaaac atgagagctt agtacgtgaa
      721 acatgagagc ttagtacgta ctatcaacag gttgaactgc tgatcttcag atcctctacg
      781 ccggacgcat cgtggccgga tcttgcggcc gcaaaaatta aaaatgaagt tttaaatcaa
      841 tctaaagtat atatgagtaa acttggtctg acagttacca atgcttaatc agtgaggcac
      901 caataactgc ctttgatctt ttctacgggg tctgacgctc agtggaacga aaactcacgt
      961 taagggattt tggtcatgag attatcaaaa aggatcttca cctagatcct tttaaattaa
     1021 aaatgaagtt ttaaatcaat ctaaagtata tatgagtaaa cttggtctga cagttaccaa
     1081 tgcttaatca gtgaggcacc tatctcagcg atctgtctat ttcgttcatc catagttgcc
     1141 tgactccccg tcgtgtagat aactacgata cgggagggct taccatctgg ccccagtgct
     1201 gcaatgatac cgcgggaccc acgctcaccg gctccagatt tatcagcaat aaaccagcca
     1261 gccggaaggg ccgagcgcag aagtggtcct gcaactttat ccgcctccat ccagtctatt
     1321 aattgttgcc gggaagctag agtaagtagt tcgccagtta atagtttgcg caacgttgtt
     1381 gccattgcta caggcatcgt ggtgtcacgc tcgtcgtttg gtatggcttc attcagctcc
     1441 ggttcccaac gatcaaggcg agttacatga tcccccatgt tgtgcaaaaa agcggttagc
     1501 tccttcggtc ctccgatcgt tgtcagaagt aagttggccg cagtgttatc actcatggtt
     1561 atggcagcac tgcataattc tcttactgtc atgccatccg taagatgctt ttctgtgact
     1621 ggtgagtact caaccaagtc attctgagaa tagtgtatgc ggcgaccgag ttgctcttgc
     1681 ccggcgtcaa tacgggataa taccgcgcca catagcagaa ctttaaaagt gctcatcatt
     1741 ggaaaacgtt cttcggggcg aaaactctca aggatcttac cgctgttgag atccagttcg
     1801 atgtaaccca ctcgtgcacc caactgatct tcagcatctt ttactttcac cagcgtttct
     1861 gggtgagcaa aaacaggaag gcaaaatgcc gcaaaaaagg gaataagggc gacacggaaa
     1921 tgttgaatac tcatactctt cctttttcaa tattattgaa gcatttatca gggttattgt
     1981 ctcatgagcg gatacatatt tgaatgtatt tagaaaaata aacaaatagg ggttccgcgc
     2041 acatttcccc gaaaagtgcc acctgacgtc taagaaacca ttattatcat gacattaacc
     2101 tataaaaata ggcgtatcac gaggcccttt cgtctcgcgc gtttcggtga tgacggtgaa
     2161 aacctctgac acatgcagct cccggagacg gtcacagctt gtctgtaagc ggatgccggg
     2221 agcagacaag cccgtcaggg cgcgtcagcg ggtgttggcg ggtgtcgggg ctggcttaac
     2281 tatgcggcat cagagcagat tgtactgaga gtgcaccata tgcggtgtga aataccgcac
     2341 agatgcgtaa ggagaaaata ccgcatcagg cgccattcgc cattcaggct gcgcaactgt
     2401 tgggaagggc gatcggtgcg ggcctcttcg ctattacgcc agctagagga ccagccgcgt
     2461 aacctggcaa aatcggttac ggttgagtaa taaatggatg ccctgcgtaa gcgggtgtgg
     2521 gcggacaata aagtcttaaa ctgaacaaaa tagatctaaa ctatgacaat aaagtcttaa
     2581 actagacaga atagttgtaa actgaaatca gtccagttat gctgtgaaaa agcatactgg
     2641 acttttgtta tggctaaagc aaactcttca ttttctgaag tgcaaattgc ccgtcgtatt
     2701 aaagaggggc gtggggttcg aggtcgacgg tatcgataag ctagcttaat tagctgagct
     2761 tggactcctg ttgatagatc cagtaatgac ctcagaactc catctggatt tgttcagaac
     2821 gctcggttgc cgccgggcgt tttttattgg tgagaatcca agctagactg cgatgagtgg
     2881 cagggcgggg cgtaattttt ttaaggcagt tattggtgcc cttaaacgcc tggggtaatg
     2941 actctctagc ttgaggcatc aaataaaacg aaaggctcag tcgaaagact gggcctttcg
     3001 ttttatctgt tgtttgtcgg tgaacgctct cctgagtagg acaaatccgc cgctaggagc
     3061 ttgcggcccg gacgatgagc tcgaattggg gatcttgaag tacctattcc gaagttccta
     3121 ttctctagaa agtataggaa cttcagagcg cttttgaagc tgatgctcga gtcatttcga
     3181 accccagagt cccgctcaga agaactcgtc aagaaggcga tagaaggcga tgcgctgcga
     3241 atcgggagcg gcgataccgt aaagcacgag gaagcggtca gcccattcgc cgccaagctc
     3301 ttcagcaata tcacgggtag ccaacgctat gtcctgatag cggtccgcca cacccagccg
     3361 gccacagtcg atgaatccag aaaagcggcc attttccacc atgatattcg gcaagcaggc
     3421 atcgccatgg gtcacgacga gatcctcgcc gtcgggcatg cgcgccttga gcctggcgaa
     3481 cagttcggct ggcgcgagcc cctgatgctc ttcgtccaga tcatcctgat cgacaagacc
     3541 ggcttccatc cgagtacgtg ctcgctcgat gcgatgtttc gcttggtggt cgaatgggca
     3601 ggtagccgga tcaagcgtat gcagccgccg cattgcatca gccatgatgg atactttctc
     3661 ggcaggagca aggtgagatg acaggagatc ctgccccggc acttcgccca atagcagcca
     3721 gtcccttccc gcttcagtga caacgtcgag cacagctgcg caaggaacgc ccgtcgtggc
     3781 cagccacgat agccgcgctg cctcgtcctg cagttcattc agggcaccgg acaggtcggt
     3841 cttgacaaaa agaaccgggc gcccctgcgc tgacagccgg aacacggcgg catcagagca
     3901 gccgattgtc tgttgtgccc agtcatagcc gaatagcctc tccacccaag cggccggaga
     3961 acctgcgtgc aatccatctt gttcaatcat gcgaaacgat cctcatcctg tctcttgatc
     4021 agatcttgat cccctgcgcc atcagatcct tggcggcaag aaagccatcc agttttgagc
     4081 gcatacgcta cttgcattac agtttacgaa ccgaacaggc ttatgtcaac tgggttcgtg
     4141 ccttcatccg tttccacggt ctcgagagtt caacagacag ccttcgttct tatggccgtt
     4201 caggaggaag ttcctattcc gaagttccta ttctctagaa agtataggaa cttcttgaga
     4261 agagaaaaga aaaccgccga tcctgtccac cgcattactg caaggtagtg gacaagaccg
     4321 gcggtcttaa gttttttggc tgaaacgaat gacgaaaagg ctgtctgagc aaatccagga
     4381 ggtcgttttt attaagcacc ggtggagtga cgaccttcag cacgttcgta ctgttcaacg
     4441 atggtgtagt cttcgttgtg ggaggtgatg tccagtttga tgtcggtttt gtaagcaccc
     4501 ggcagctgaa ccggtttttt agccatgtag gtggttttaa cttcagcgtc gtagtgacca
     4561 ccgtctttca gtttcagacg cattttgatt tcacctttca gagcaccgtc ttccgggtac
     4621 atacgttcgg tggaagcttc ccaacccatg gtttttttct gcataaccgg accgtcggac
     4681 gggaagttgg taccacgcag tttaactttg tagatgaact caccgtcttg cagggaggag
     4741 tcctgggtaa cggtaacaac accaccgtct tcgaagttca taacacgttc ccatttgaaa
     4801 ccttccggga aggacagttt caggtagtcc gggatgtcag ccgggtgttt aacgtaagct
     4861 ttggaaccgt actggaactg cggggacagg atgtcccaag cgaacggcag cggaccacct
     4921 ttggtaactt tcagtttagc ggtctgggta ccttcgtacg gacgaccttc accttcacct
     4981 tcgatttcga actcgtgacc gttaacggaa ccttccatac gaactttgaa acgcatgaac
     5041 tctttgataa cgtcttcgct actcgccatg gtacctttct cctctttaat taattcagat
     5101 ctattatacc taggactgag ctagctgtca aattcaccac cctgaattga ctctcaaacc
     5161 gtattagccc ggtattttgg aaatagcgga agcactgact tttgttatca ataaaaaagg
     5221 ccccccgtta gggaggcctt attgttcgtc tactcggaag agcgagagac aacagaacgg
     5281 tcagccacat gaattctttc agctcagtcg ataggtagta ggcaagagta gtcgcacctt
     5341 tggtcgaaaa aaaaagcccg cactgtcagg tgcgggcttt tttctgtgtt tccccaaaag
     5401 taaaaacccg ccgaagcggg tttttacgta aaacaggtga aactgaccag acgagaaggc
     5461 tttggaggtg ataatggggc tcaaggaccc tggggtgcct aatgagtgag ctaactcaca
     5521 ttaattgcgt tgcgctcact gcccgctttc cagtcgggaa acctgtcgtg ccagctgcat
     5581 taatgaatcg gccaacgcgc ggggagaggc ggtttgcgta ttgggcgcca gggtggtttt
     5641 tcttttcacc agtgagacgg gcaacagctg attgcccttc accgcctggc cctgagagag
     5701 ttgcagcaag cggtccacgc tggtttgccc cagcaggcga aaatcctgtt tgatggtggt
     5761 taacggcggg atataacatg agctgtcttc ggtatcgtcg tatcccacta ccgagatatc
     5821 cgcaccaacg cgcagcccgg actcggtaat ggcgcgcatt gcgcccagcg ccatctgatc
     5881 gttggcaacc agcatcgcag tgggaacgat gccctcattc agcatttgca tggtttgttg
     5941 aaaaccggac atggcactcc agtcgccttc ccgttccgct atcggctgaa tttgattgcg
     6001 agtgagatat ttatgccagc cagccagacg cagacgcgcc gagacagaac ttaatgggcc
     6061 cgctaacagc gcgatttgct ggtgacccaa tgcgaccaga tgctccacgc ccagtcgcgt
     6121 accgtcttca tgggagaaaa taatactgtt gatgggtgtc tggtcagaga catcaagaaa
     6181 taacgccgga acattagtgc aggcagcttc cacagcaatg gcatcctggt catccagcgg
     6241 atagttaatg atcagcccac tgacgcgttg cgcgagaaga ttgtgcaccg ccgctttaca
     6301 ggcttcgacg ccgcttcgtt ctaccatcga caccaccacg ctggcaccca gttgatcggc
     6361 gcgagattta atcgccgcga caatttgcga cggcgcgtgc agggccagac tggaggtggc
     6421 aacgccaatc agcaacgact gtttgcccgc cagttgttgt gccacgcggt tgggaatgta
     6481 attcagctcc gccatcgccg cttccacttt ttcccgcgtt ttcgcagaaa cgtggctggc
     6541 ctggttcacc acgcgggaaa cggtctgata agagacaccg gcatactctg cgacatcgta
     6601 taacgttact ggtttcacat tcaccaccct gaattgactc tcttccgggc gctatcatgc
     6661 cataccgcga aaggttttgc accattcgat ggtgtcaacg taaatgcatg ccgcttggga
     6721 ggcagatagg taggcatggc ccccattttc aatacaagca acgcatgaga aagcccccgg
     6781 aagatcacct tccgggggct tttttattgc gctccggcaa ttaaaaaagc ggctaaccac
     6841 gccgcttttt ttacgtctgc aggcgaattg atctggtttg acagcttatc accaagccag
     6901 ttacctcggt tcaaagagtt ggtagctcag agaaccttcg aaaaaccgcc ctgcaaggcg
     6961 gttttttcgt tttcagagca agagattacg cgcagaccaa aacgatctca agaagatcat
     7021 cttattaatc agataaaata ttataaatgt gagcggataa cattgacatt gtgagcggat
     7081 aacaagatac tgagcacatc agcaggtttc acacaggaaa actagtatgg acaagaagta
     7141 cagcatcggc ctggccatcg gcaccaactc tgtgggctgg gccgtgatca ccgacgagta
     7201 caaggtgccc agcaagaaat tcaaggtgct gggcaacacc gaccggcaca gcatcaagaa
     7261 gaacctgatc ggcgccctgc tgttcgacag cggagaaaca gccgaggcca cccggctgaa
     7321 gagaaccgcc agaagaagat acaccagacg gaagaaccgg atctgctatc tgcaagagat
     7381 cttcagcaac gagatggcca aggtggacga cagcttcttc cacagactgg aagagtcctt
     7441 cctggtggaa gaggataaga agcacgagcg gcaccccatc ttcggcaaca tcgtggacga
     7501 ggtggcctac cacgagaagt accccaccat ctaccacctg agaaagaaac tggtggacag
     7561 caccgacaag gccgacctgc ggctgatcta tctggccctg gcccacatga tcaagttccg
     7621 gggccacttc ctgatcgagg gcgacctgaa ccccgacaac agcgacgtgg acaagctgtt
     7681 catccagctg gtgcagacct acaaccagct gttcgaggaa aaccccatca acgccagcgg
     7741 cgtggacgcc aaggccatcc tgtctgccag actgagcaag agcagacggc tggaaaatct
     7801 gatcgcccag ctgcccggcg agaagaagaa tggcctgttc ggcaacctga ttgccctgag
     7861 cctgggcctg acccccaact tcaagagcaa cttcgacctg gccgaggatg ccaaactgca
     7921 gctgagcaag gacacctacg acgacgacct ggacaacctg ctggcccaga tcggcgacca
     7981 gtacgccgac ctgtttctgg ccgccaagaa cctgtccgac gccatcctgc tgagcgacat
     8041 cctgagagtg aacaccgaga tcaccaaggc ccccctgagc gcctctatga tcaagagata
     8101 cgacgagcac caccaggacc tgaccctgct gaaagctctc gtgcggcagc agctgcctga
     8161 gaagtacaaa gagattttct tcgaccagag caagaacggc tacgccggct acatcgatgg
     8221 cggagccagc caggaagagt tctacaagtt catcaagccc atcctggaaa agatggacgg
     8281 caccgaggaa ctgctcgtga agctgaacag agaggacctg ctgcggaagc agcggacctt
     8341 cgacaacggc agcatccccc accagatcca cctgggagag ctgcacgcca ttctgcggcg
     8401 gcaggaagat ttttacccat tcctgaagga caaccgggaa aagatcgaga agatcctgac
     8461 cttccgcatc ccctactacg tgggccctct ggccagggga aacagcagat tcgcctggat
     8521 gaccagaaag agcgaggaaa ccatcacccc ctggaacttc gaggaagtgg tggacaaggg
     8581 cgccagcgcc cagagcttca tcgagcggat gaccaacttc gataagaacc tgcccaacga
     8641 gaaggtgctg cccaagcaca gcctgctgta cgagtacttc accgtgtaca acgagctgac
     8701 caaagtgaaa tacgtgaccg agggaatgag aaagcccgcc ttcctgagcg gcgagcagaa
     8761 aaaagccatc gtggacctgc tgttcaagac caaccggaaa gtgaccgtga agcagctgaa
     8821 agaggactac ttcaagaaaa tcgagtgctt cgactccgtg gaaatctccg gcgtggaaga
     8881 tcggttcaac gcctccctgg gcacatacca cgatctgctg aaaattatca aggacaagga
     8941 cttcctggac aatgaggaaa acgaggacat tctggaagat atcgtgctga ccctgacact
     9001 gtttgaggac agagagatga tcgaggaacg gctgaaaacc tatgcccacc tgttcgacga
     9061 caaagtgatg aagcagctga agcggcggag atacaccggc tggggcaggc tgagccggaa
     9121 gctgatcaac ggcatccggg acaagcagtc cggcaagaca atcctggatt tcctgaagtc
     9181 cgacggcttc gccaacagaa acttcatgca gctgatccac gacgacagcc tgacctttaa
     9241 agaggacatc cagaaagccc aggtgtccgg ccagggcgat agcctgcacg agcacattgc
     9301 caatctggcc ggcagccccg ccattaagaa gggcatcctg cagacagtga aggtggtgga
     9361 cgagctcgtg aaagtgatgg gccggcacaa gcccgagaac atcgtgatcg aaatggccag
     9421 agagaaccag accacccaga agggacagaa gaacagccgc gagagaatga agcggatcga
     9481 agagggcatc aaagagctgg gcagccagat cctgaaagaa caccccgtgg aaaacaccca
     9541 gctgcagaac gagaagctgt acctgtacta cctgcagaat gggcgggata tgtacgtgga
     9601 ccaggaactg gacatcaacc ggctgtccga ctacgatgtg gacgctatcg tgcctcagag
     9661 ctttctgaag gacgactcca tcgataacaa agtgctgact cggagcgaca agaaccgggg
     9721 caagagcgac aacgtgccct ccgaagaggt cgtgaagaag atgaagaact actggcgcca
     9781 gctgctgaat gccaagctga ttacccagag gaagttcgac aatctgacca aggccgagag
     9841 aggcggcctg agcgaactgg ataaggccgg cttcatcaag agacagctgg tggaaacccg
     9901 gcagatcaca aagcacgtgg cacagatcct ggactcccgg atgaacacta agtacgacga
     9961 gaacgacaaa ctgatccggg aagtgaaagt gatcaccctg aagtccaagc tggtgtccga
    10021 tttccggaag gatttccagt tttacaaagt gcgcgagatc aacaactacc accacgccca
    10081 cgacgcctac ctgaacgccg tcgtgggaac cgccctgatc aaaaagtacc ctaagctgga
    10141 aagcgagttc gtgtacggcg actacaaggt gtacgacgtg cggaagatga tcgccaagag
    10201 cgagcaggaa atcggcaagg ctaccgccaa gtacttcttc tacagcaaca tcatgaactt
    10261 tttcaagacc gagattaccc tggccaacgg cgagatccgg aagcggcctc tgatcgagac
    10321 aaacggcgaa acaggcgaga tcgtgtggga taagggccgg gactttgcca ccgtgcggaa
    10381 agtgctgtct atgccccaag tgaatatcgt gaaaaagacc gaggtgcaga caggcggctt
    10441 cagcaaagag tctatcctgc ccaagaggaa cagcgacaag ctgatcgcca gaaagaagga
    10501 ctgggaccct aagaagtacg gcggcttcga cagccccacc gtggcctatt ctgtgctggt
    10561 ggtggccaaa gtggaaaagg gcaagtccaa gaaactgaag agtgtgaaag agctgctggg
    10621 gatcaccatc atggaaagaa gcagcttcga gaagaatccc atcgactttc tggaagccaa
    10681 gggctacaaa gaagtgaaaa aggacctgat catcaagctg cctaagtact ccctgttcga
    10741 gctggaaaac ggccggaaga gaatgctggc ctctgccggc gaactgcaga agggaaacga
    10801 actggccctg ccctccaaat atgtgaactt cctgtacctg gccagccact atgagaagct
    10861 gaagggctcc cccgaggata atgagcagaa acagctgttt gtggaacagc acaaacacta
    10921 cctggacgag atcatcgagc agatcagcga gttctccaag agagtgatcc tggccgacgc
    10981 taatctggac aaggtgctga gcgcctacaa caagcacaga gacaagccta tcagagagca
    11041 ggccgagaat atcatccacc tgtttaccct gaccaatctg ggagcccctg ccgccttcaa
    11101 gtactttgac accaccatcg accggaagag gtacaccagc accaaagagg tgctggacgc
    11161 caccctgatc caccagagca tcaccggcct gtacgagaca cggatcgacc tgtctcagct
    11221 gggaggcgac gcggccgcgg agcagaaact catctctgaa gaagatctgg aacaaaagtt
    11281 gatttcagaa gaagatctgg aacagaagct catctctgag gaagatctgt aataaggcgc
    11341 gcctccttaa tgggacttgc agcctcggta ccaaattcca gaaaagacac ccgaaagggt
    11401 gttttttcgt tttggtccca cagaatgagc atcatggctc tagtcgacat cggagaagag
    11461 tacggctctt ttaaccgcct caagaaccag ataagtgaaa tctagttcca aactattttg
    11521 tcatttttaa ttttcgtatt agcttacgac gctacaccca gttcccatct attttgtcac
    11581 tcttccctaa ataatcctta aaaactccat ttccacccct cccagttccc aactattttg
    11641 tccgcccaca gcggggcatt tttcttcctg ttatgtttgg gcgctgcatt aatgaatcgg
    11701 ccaacgcgcg gggagaggcg gtttgcgtat tgggcgctct tccgcttcct cgctcactga
    11761 cccgctgcgc tcggtcgttc ggctgcggcg agcggtatca g
//
